Addgene plasmid #175552: pNQL004-SOX2-FKBPV-HA2-P2A-mCherry targeting construct
Purpose: Targeting vector to introduce an FKBPV-HA2-P2A-mCherry cassette at the mouse SOX2 locus. Degradation Tag (dTAG) system.
Depositing lab: Elzo de Wit. Depositing organization: Netherlands Cancer Institute. Publication: WAPL maintains a cohesin loading cycle to preserve cell-type-specific distal gene regulation. Liu NQ, Maresca M, van den Brand T, Braccioli L, Schijns MMGA, Teunissen H, Bruneau BG, Nora EP, de Wit E. Nat Genet. 2021 Jan;53(1):100-109. doi: 10.1038/s41588-020-00744-4. Epub 2020 Dec 14. PubMed 33318687.
Backbone
  Vector backbone: pNQL004-SOX2-FKBPV-HA2-P2A-mCherry targeting construct
  Vector type: Mammalian Expression, Mouse Targeting
  Selectable markers: mCherry
Growth in bacteria
  Bacterial resistance: Ampicillin, 100 μg/mL
  Growth temperature: 37°C
  Growth strain: DH5alpha
  Copy number: High Copy
Gene/Insert
  Gene/Insert name: SOX2
  Species: M. musculus (mouse)
  Mutation: none
  Entrez Gene: Sox2 (a.k.a. Sox-2, lcc, ysb)
  Tag / fusion protein: FKBPV-HA2-P2A-mCherry (C terminal on insert)
Terms and licenses: Academic/Nonprofit Terms; Industry Terms: Not Available to Industry
How to cite: pNQL004-SOX2-FKBPV-HA2-P2A-mCherry targeting construct was a gift from Elzo de Wit (Addgene plasmid # 175552 ; http://n2t.net/addgene:175552 ; RRID:Addgene_175552)
