[The description below was written by a language model from this plasmid's Addgene catalogue record and pLannotate feature annotations shown in this document.]
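Description:
pNQL004-SOX2-FKBPV-HA2-P2A-mCherry is a small (about 4.2 kb) homology-directed repair donor plasmid for knocking a degradation tag into the endogenous mouse Sox2 locus. It is built on a pUC-type cloning backbone. The feature table shows a high-copy ColE1/pUC origin and an AmpR (β-lactamase) cassette for ampicillin selection in E. coli, along with leftover lac promoter/operator, lacZα and MCS fragments. The short hits to RSF ori, lacI, bom and rop are only fragments and are probably backbone remnants rather than functional parts. No mammalian promoter or drug-resistance cassette is annotated, which fits a design in which the inserted sequences depend on the native Sox2 regulatory elements after integration.

The payload begins with a short fragment matching the C-terminal end of the SOX2 coding sequence, which presumably forms part of the upstream homology arm. It is followed by FKBP12 carrying the F36V mutation (annotated as DmrB) and then mCherry. According to the catalogue entry, an HA2 epitope tag and a P2A peptide lie between FKBP-F36V and mCherry, although neither is annotated in the table. The unannotated stretch downstream of mCherry likely holds the second homology arm, but the record does not define either arm.

Correct targeting yields SOX2 fused at its C terminus to FKBP-F36V-HA. The P2A peptide releases mCherry as a separate protein, so edited cells can be identified or sorted by fluorescence, and mCherry is the listed selectable marker. The FKBP-F36V tag binds dTAG ligands that do not bind wild-type FKBP, allowing rapid, inducible degradation of endogenous SOX2. The record does not describe the nuclease or guide RNA used for targeting.
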