Features (pLannotate 1.2.2; 15 found; start..end, strand, type, name):
      1..50      +  rep_origin     RSF ori (fragment): Plasmids containing the RSF 1030 origin of replication can be propagated in E. coli cells that contain additional plasmids with compatible origins.
     52..144     +  CDS            lacI (fragment): lac repressor; lacI; The lac repressor binds to the lac operator to inhibit transcription in E. coli. This inhibition can be relieved by adding lactose or isopropyl-β-D-thiogalactopyranoside (IPTG).
    157..178     +  protein_bind   CAP binding site: CAP binding activates transcription in the presence of cAMP. E. coli catabolite activator protein
    193..223     +  promoter       lac promoter: promoter for the E. coli lac operon
    231..247     +  protein_bind   lac operator: The lac repressor binds to the lac operator to inhibit transcription in E. coli. This inhibition can be relieved by adding lactose or isopropyl-β-D-thiogalactopyranoside (IPTG). lac repressor encoded by lacI
    298..507     +  CDS            SOX2 (fragment): SOX2_HUMAN - Experimental evidence at protein level: Swiss-Prot protein existence level 1. Transcription factor that forms a trimeric complex with OCT4 on DNA and controls the expression of a number of genes involved in embryonic development such as YES1, FGF4, UTF1 and ZFP206 (By similarity). Binds to the proximal enhancer region of NANOG (By similarity). Critical for early embryogenesis and for embryonic stem cell pluripotency (PubMed:18035408). Downstream SRRT target that mediates the promotion of neural stem cell self-renewal (By similarity). Keeps neural cells undifferentiated by countera
    517..837     +  CDS            DmrB: F36V mutant of FK506-binding protein FKBP12 binds synthetic ligands that do not bind wild-type FKBP
    966..1673    +  CDS            mCherry: monomeric derivative of DsRed fluorescent protein (Shaner et al., 2004) mammalian codon-optimized
   1875..1901    -  misc_feature   MCS (fragment): pUC18/19 multiple cloning site
   1898..2055    +  CDS            lacZα (fragment): LacZα fragment of β-galactosidase; lacZ fragment
   2061..2160    -  misc_feature   bom (fragment): basis of mobility region from pBR322
   2262..2297    -  CDS            rop (fragment): Rop protein, which maintains plasmids at low copy number; rop
   2392..2496    +  promoter       AmpR promoter: bla
   2497..3357    +  CDS            AmpR: β-lactamase; bla; confers resistance to ampicillin, carbenicillin, and related antibiotics
   3528..4116    +  rep_origin     ori: high-copy-number ColE1/pMB1/pBR322/pUC origin of replication
>Addgene plasmid #175552 | pNQL004-SOX2-FKBPV-HA2-P2A-mCherry targeting construct | addgene full sequence | sequence record 345079 | Addgene NGS Result
CCGCAGCCGAACGACCGAGCGCAGCGAGTCAGTGAGCGAGGAAGCGGAAGAGCGCCCAATACGCAAACCG
CCTCTCCCCGCGCGTTGGCCGATTCATTAATGCAGCTGGCACGACAGGTTTCCCGACTGGAAAGCGGGCA
GTGAGCGCAACGCAATTAATGTGAGTTAGCTCACTCATTAGGCACCCCAGGCTTTACACTTTATGCTTCC
GGCTCGTATGTTGTGTGGAATTGTGAGCGGATAACAATTTCACACAGGAAACAGCTATGACCATGATTAC
GCCAAGCTTGCATGCCTGCAGGTCGACGCCCCCCCGTGGTTACCTCTTCCTCCCACTCCAGGGCGCCCTG
CCAGGCCGGGGACCTCCGGGACATGATCAGCATGTACCTCCCCGGCGCCGAGGTGCCGGAGCCCGCTGCG
CCCAGTAGACTGCACATGGCCCAGCACTACCAGAGCGGCCCGGTGCCCGGCACGGCCATTAACGGCACAC
TGCCCCTGTCGCACATGGGATCCGGAGGAGTGCAGGTGGAAACCATCTCCCCAGGAGACGGGCGCACCTT
CCCCAAGCGCGGCCAGACCTGCGTGGTGCACTACACCGGGATGCTTGAAGATGGAAAGAAAGTTGATTCC
TCCCGGGACAGAAACAAGCCCTTTAAGTTTATGCTAGGCAAGCAGGAGGTGATCCGAGGCTGGGAAGAAG
GGGTTGCCCAGATGAGTGTGGGTCAGAGAGCCAAACTGACTATATCTCCAGATTATGCCTATGGTGCCAC
TGGGCACCCAGGCATCATCCCACCACATGCCACTCTCGTCTTCGATGTGGAGCTTCTAAAACTGGAAGGC
GGCTACCCCTACGACGTGCCCGACTACGCCGGCTATCCGTATGATGTCCCGGACTATGCAGGCTCCGGAG
CAACAAACTTCTCTCTGCTGAAACAAGCCGGAGATGTCGAAGAGAATCCTGGACCGGTGAGCAAGGGCGA
GGAGGATAACATGGCCATCATCAAGGAGTTCATGCGCTTCAAGGTGCACATGGAGGGCTCCGTGAACGGC
CACGAGTTCGAGATCGAGGGCGAGGGCGAGGGCCGCCCCTACGAGGGCACCCAGACCGCCAAGCTGAAGG
TGACCAAGGGTGGCCCCCTGCCCTTCGCCTGGGACATCCTGTCCCCTCAGTTCATGTACGGCTCCAAGGC
CTACGTGAAGCACCCCGCCGACATCCCCGACTACTTGAAGCTGTCCTTCCCCGAGGGCTTCAAGTGGGAG
CGCGTGATGAACTTCGAGGACGGCGGCGTGGTGACCGTGACCCAGGACTCCTCCCTGCAGGACGGCGAGT
TCATCTACAAGGTGAAGCTGCGCGGCACCAACTTCCCCTCCGACGGCCCCGTAATGCAGAAGAAAACCAT
GGGCTGGGAGGCCTCCTCCGAGCGGATGTACCCCGAGGACGGCGCCCTGAAGGGCGAGATCAAGCAGAGG
CTGAAGCTGAAGGACGGCGGCCACTACGACGCTGAGGTCAAGACCACCTACAAGGCCAAGAAGCCCGTGC
AGCTGCCCGGCGCCTACAACGTCAACATCAAGTTGGACATCACCTCCCACAACGAGGACTACACCATCGT
GGAACAGTACGAACGCGCCGAGGGCCGCCACTCCACCGGCGGCATGGACGAGCTGTACAAGTAAGGGCTG
GACTGCGAACTGGAGAAGGGGAGAGATTTTCAAAGAGATACAAGGGAATTGGGAGGGGTGCAAAAAGAGG
AGAGTAGGAAAAATCTGATAATGCTCAAAAGGAAAAAAAATCTCCGCAGCGAAACGACAGCTGCGGAAAA
AAACCACCAATCCCATCCAAATTAACGCAAAAACCGTGATGCCGACTAGAAAACGGATCCCCGGGTACCG
AGCTCGAATTCACTGGCCGTCGTTTTACAACGTCGTGACTGGGAAAACCCTGGCGTTACCCAACTTAATC
GCCTTGCAGCACATCCCCCTTTCGCCAGCTGGCGTAATAGCGAAGAGGCCCGCACCGATCGCCCTTCCCA
ACAGTTGCGCAGCCTGAATGGCGAATGGCGCCTGATGCGGTATTTTCTCCTTACGCATCTGTGCGGTATT
TCACACCGCATATGGTGCACTCTCAGTACAATCTGCTCTGATGCCGCATAGTTAAGCCAGCCCCGACACC
CGCCAACACCCGCTGACGCGCCCTGACGGGCTTGTCTGCTCCCGGCATCCGCTTACAGACAAGCTGTGAC
CGTCTCCGGGAGCTGCATGTGTCAGAGGTTTTCACCGTCATCACCGAAACGCGCGAGACGAAAGGGCCTC
GTGATACGCCTATTTTTATAGGTTAATGTCATGATAATAATGGTTTCTTAGACGTCAGGTGGCACTTTTC
GGGGAAATGTGCGCGGAACCCCTATTTGTTTATTTTTCTAAATACATTCAAATATGTATCCGCTCATGAG
ACAATAACCCTGATAAATGCTTCAATAATATTGAAAAAGGAAGAGTATGAGTATTCAACATTTCCGTGTC
GCCCTTATTCCCTTTTTTGCGGCATTTTGCCTTCCTGTTTTTGCTCACCCAGAAACGCTGGTGAAAGTAA
AAGATGCTGAAGATCAGTTGGGTGCACGAGTGGGTTACATCGAACTGGATCTCAACAGCGGTAAGATCCT
TGAGAGTTTTCGCCCCGAAGAACGTTTTCCAATGATGAGCACTTTTAAAGTTCTGCTATGTGGCGCGGTA
TTATCCCGTATTGACGCCGGGCAAGAGCAACTCGGTCGCCGCATACACTATTCTCAGAATGACTTGGTTG
AGTACTCACCAGTCACAGAAAAGCATCTTACGGATGGCATGACAGTAAGAGAATTATGCAGTGCTGCCAT
AACCATGAGTGATAACACTGCGGCCAACTTACTTCTGACAACGATCGGAGGACCGAAGGAGCTAACCGCT
TTTTTGCACAACATGGGGGATCATGTAACTCGCCTTGATCGTTGGGAACCGGAGCTGAATGAAGCCATAC
CAAACGACGAGCGTGACACCACGATGCCTGTAGCAATGGCAACAACGTTGCGCAAACTATTAACTGGCGA
ACTACTTACTCTAGCTTCCCGGCAACAATTAATAGACTGGATGGAGGCGGATAAAGTTGCAGGACCACTT
CTGCGCTCGGCCCTTCCGGCTGGCTGGTTTATTGCTGATAAATCTGGAGCCGGTGAGCGTGGGTCTCGCG
GTATCATTGCAGCACTGGGGCCAGATGGTAAGCCCTCCCGTATCGTAGTTATCTACACGACGGGGAGTCA
GGCAACTATGGATGAACGAAATAGACAGATCGCTGAGATAGGTGCCTCACTGATTAAGCATTGGTAACTG
TCAGACCAAGTTTACTCATATATACTTTAGATTGATTTAAAACTTCATTTTTAATTTAAAAGGATCTAGG
TGAAGATCCTTTTTGATAATCTCATGACCAAAATCCCTTAACGTGAGTTTTCGTTCCACTGAGCGTCAGA
CCCCGTAGAAAAGATCAAAGGATCTTCTTGAGATCCTTTTTTTCTGCGCGTAATCTGCTGCTTGCAAACA
AAAAAACCACCGCTACCAGCGGTGGTTTGTTTGCCGGATCAAGAGCTACCAACTCTTTTTCCGAAGGTAA
CTGGCTTCAGCAGAGCGCAGATACCAAATACTGTTCTTCTAGTGTAGCCGTAGTTAGGCCACCACTTCAA
GAACTCTGTAGCACCGCCTACATACCTCGCTCTGCTAATCCTGTTACCAGTGGCTGCTGCCAGTGGCGAT
AAGTCGTGTCTTACCGGGTTGGACTCAAGACGATAGTTACCGGATAAGGCGCAGCGGTCGGGCTGAACGG
GGGGTTCGTGCACACAGCCCAGCTTGGAGCGAACGACCTACACCGAACTGAGATACCTACAGCGTGAGCT
ATGAGAAAGCGCCACGCTTCCCGAAGGGAGAAAGGCGGACAGGTATCCGGTAAGCGGCAGGGTCGGAACA
GGAGAGCGCACGAGGGAGCTTCCAGGGGGAAACGCCTGGTATCTTTATAGTCCTGTCGGGTTTCGCCACC
TCTGACTTGAGCGTCGATTTTTGTGATGCTCGTCAGGGGGGCGGAGCCTATGGAAAAACGCCAGCAACGC
GGCCTTTTTACGGTTCCTGGCCTTTTGCTGGCCTTTTGCTCACATGTTCTTTCCTGCGTTATCCCCTGAT
TCTGTGGATAACCGTATTACCGCCTTTGAGTGAGCTGATACCGCTCG
